Addgene plasmid #12152: pTriEx-RhoA FLARE.sc Biosensor T19N
Depositing lab: Klaus Hahn. Depositing organization: University of North Carolina at Chapel Hill. Publication: Spatiotemporal dynamics of RhoA activity in migrating cells. Pertz O, Hodgson L, Klemke RL, Hahn KM. Nature. 2006 Apr 20. 440(7087):1069-72. 10.1038/nature04665 PubMed 16547516.
Backbone
  Vector backbone: pTriEx
  Backbone manufacturer: Novagen
  Backbone size w/o insert (bp): 5000
  Vector type: Mammalian Expression, Bacterial Expression, Insect Expression
Growth in bacteria
  Bacterial resistance: Ampicillin, 100 μg/mL
  Growth temperature: 37°C
  Growth strain: DH5alpha
  Copy number: High Copy
Gene/Insert
  Gene/Insert name: RhoA Biosensor T19N (alt names: 6xHis-RBD-CFP-Linker-Citrine-RhoA T19N; RhoA)
  Species: H. sapiens (human)
  Insert size (bp): 2400
  Mutation: RhoA T19N (dominant-negative mutation)*
  Entrez Gene: RHOA (a.k.a. ARH12, ARHA, EDFAOB, RHO12, RHOH12)
  Tag / fusion protein: 6xHis (N terminal on insert)
  Cloning method: Restriction Enzyme; 5′ cloning site NcoI (not destroyed); 3′ cloning site XhoI (not destroyed)
  Sequencing primers: 5′ TriExUP
Terms and licenses: Academic/Nonprofit Terms; Industry Terms: Not Available to Industry
Depositor comments: Protocols for production and use of Hahn lab biosensors and photactivatable proteins can be found on their web page, at the URL below. If you have suggestions for the protocols or have any questions, please feel free to contact the Hahn lab. Good luck with your experiments! Hahn lab biosensor protocol: http://www.hahnlab.com/tools/index.html Please reference plasmid 12150 pTRIEX-RhoA Biosensor WT for complete sequence of biosensor Please note: ECFP sequence contains K27R and N165H amino acid changes *There is also a previously unreported A88T mutation in this plasmid. It is not known to affect function.
How to cite: pTriEx-RhoA FLARE.sc Biosensor T19N was a gift from Klaus Hahn (Addgene plasmid # 12152 ; http://n2t.net/addgene:12152 ; RRID:Addgene_12152)
