[The description below was written by a language model from this plasmid's Addgene catalogue record and pLannotate feature annotations shown in this document.]
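Description:
pTriEx-RhoA FLARE.sc Biosensor T19N is a multi-host expression plasmid built on the Novagen pTriEx backbone, designed to express one open reading frame in mammalian, insect or bacterial cells. It is maintained in E. coli through a high-copy ColE1/pUC-type origin and an ampicillin resistance gene. Three promoter systems sit in tandem upstream of the insert. A CMV enhancer/promoter with a chimeric intron drives mammalian expression. A T7 promoter with a lac operator allows IPTG-inducible bacterial expression. The baculovirus p10 promoter serves insect cells. Flanking lef2/ORF603 and ORF1629 regions allow recombination into a baculovirus genome. A rabbit β-globin poly(A) signal and a T7 terminator close the transcription unit, and a loxP site lies in the backbone.

The roughly 2.4 kb insert, cloned between NcoI and XhoI, encodes a single-chain FRET biosensor. It consists of a Rho-binding domain (annotated as a rhotekin fragment), CFP, a linker, Citrine and human RhoA, in that order. In this design, active GTP-loaded RhoA binds the Rho-binding domain within the same molecule, which changes CFP-to-Citrine energy transfer and so reports RhoA activation in living cells. This version carries the dominant-negative T19N substitution in RhoA, so a natural use is as an inactive control for the wild-type sensor, although the record does not say so.

The catalogue lists an N-terminal 6xHis tag, whereas the feature table annotates a 6xHis sequence only downstream of RhoA, so the record is inconsistent on tag placement. The depositor also notes K27R and N165H changes in ECFP and a previously unreported A88T mutation that is not known to affect function. The associated publication studied the spatiotemporal dynamics of RhoA activity in migrating cells.
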