Features (pLannotate 1.2.2; 21 found; start..end, strand, type, name):
     34..282     +  CDS            Rtkn (fragment): RTKN_RAT - Experimental evidence at protein level: Swiss-Prot protein existence level 1. Mediates Rho signaling to activate NF-kappa-B and may confer increased resistance to apoptosis to cells in gastric tumorigenesis. May play a novel role in the organization of septin structures (By similarity). From Rattus norvegicus (Rat).
    289..1005    +  CDS            CFP: cyan variant of GFP mammalian codon-optimized
   1078..1794    +  CDS            Citrine: enhanced variant of YFP (Heikal et al., 2001) mammalian codon-optimized
   1801..2382    +  CDS            RhoA (T19N): dominant negative mutant of human Rho family small GTPase RhoA
   2395..2412    +  CDS            6xHis: 6xHis affinity tag
   2427..2495    +  CDS            HBB (fragment): HBB_PONPY - Experimental evidence at transcript level: Swiss-Prot protein existence level 2. Involved in oxygen transport from the lung to the various peripheral tissues. From Pongo pygmaeus (Bornean orangutan).
   2570..2625    +  polyA_signal   β-globin poly(A) signal: rabbit β-globin polyadenylation signal (Gil and Proudfoot, 1987)
   2713..2760    +  terminator     T7 terminator: transcription terminator for bacteriophage T7 RNA polymerase
   2773..3478    +  misc_recomb    baculovirus recombination region (ORF1629): contains part of ORF1629
   3487..3520    +  protein_bind   loxP: Cre-mediated recombination occurs in the 8-bp core sequence (GCATACAT). Cre recombinase
   3688..4275    -  rep_origin     ori: high-copy-number ColE1/pMB1/pBR322/pUC origin of replication
   4288..5148    -  CDS            AmpR: β-lactamase; bla; confers resistance to ampicillin, carbenicillin, and related antibiotics
   5149..5200    -  promoter       AmpR promoter (fragment): bla
   5214..5249    +  CDS            lef2 (fragment): baculovirus late expression factor 2
   5391..6218    +  misc_recomb    baculovirus recombination region (lef2/ORF603): contains ORF603 and part of lef2
   6230..6589    +  enhancer       CMV enhancer (fragment): human cytomegalovirus immediate early enhancer
   6591..6790    +  promoter       CMV promoter: human cytomegalovirus (CMV) immediate early promoter
   6942..7072    +  intron         chimeric intron (fragment): chimera between introns from chicken β-actin and rabbit β-globin
   7141..7159    +  promoter       T7 promoter: promoter for bacteriophage T7 RNA polymerase
   7160..7184    +  protein_bind   lac operator: The lac repressor binds to the lac operator to inhibit transcription in E. coli. This inhibition can be relieved by adding lactose or isopropyl-β-D-thiogalactopyranoside (IPTG). lac repressor encoded by lacI
   7200..7309    +  promoter       p10 promoter: baculovirus promoter for expression in insect cells
>Addgene plasmid #12152 | pTriEx-RhoA FLARE.sc Biosensor T19N | addgene full sequence | sequence record 160183 | Addgene NGS Result
ATGGCACACCATCACCACCATCACGGTAGTGGCATCCTGGAGGACCTCAATATGCTCTACATCCGGCAGA
TGGCACTCAGCCTGGAGGACACAGAGCTGCAGAGGAAACTAGATCATGAGATCCGGATGAGGGATGGGGC
CTGCAAGCTGCTGGCAGCCTGCTCCCAGCGAGAGCAGGCTCTGGAAGCCACCAAGAGCCTGCTGGTGTGC
AACAGCCGTATTCTCAGCTACATGGGTGAGCTGCAGCGGCGAAAGGAGGCCCAGGTGCTGGAGAAGACAG
GCGGGGGAATGGTGAGCAAGGGCGAGGAGCTGTTCACCGGGGTGGTGCCCATCCTGGTCGAGCTGGACGG
CGACGTAAACGGCCACAGGTTCAGCGTGTCCGGCGAGGGCGAGGGCGATGCCACCTACGGCAAGCTGACC
CTGAAGTTCATCTGCACCACCGGCAAGCTGCCCGTGCCCTGGCCCACCCTCGTGACCACCCTGACCTGGG
GCGTGCAGTGCTTCAGCCGCTACCCCGACCACATGAAGCAGCACGACTTCTTCAAGTCCGCCATGCCCGA
AGGCTACGTCCAGGAGCGTACCATCTTCTTCAAGGACGACGGCAACTACAAGACCCGCGCCGAGGTGAAG
TTCGAGGGCGACACCCTGGTGAACCGCATCGAGCTGAAGGGCATCGACTTCAAGGAGGACGGCAACATCC
TGGGGCACAAGCTGGAGTACAACTACATCAGCCACAACGTCTATATCACCGCCGACAAGCAGAAGAACGG
CATCAAGGCCCACTTCAAGATCCGCCACAACATCGAGGACGGCAGCGTGCAGCTCGCCGACCACTACCAG
CAGAACACCCCCATCGGCGACGGCCCCGTGCTGCTGCCCGACAACCACTACCTGAGCACCCAGTCCGCCC
TGAGCAAAGACCCCAACGAGAAGCGCGATCACATGGTCCTGCTGGAGTTCGTGACCGCCGCCGGGATCAC
TCTCGGCATGGACGAGCTGTACAAGGGATCTACTTCTGGTTCTGGTAAACCTGGTTCTGGTGAAGGTTCT
ACTAAAGGTGGTAGTGGCGCGGCCGCTATGGTGAGCAAGGGCGAGGAGCTGTTCACCGGGGTGGTGCCCA
TCCTGGTCGAGCTGGACGGCGACGTAAACGGCCACAAGTTCAGCGTGTCCGGCGAGGGCGAGGGCGATGC
CACCTACGGCAAGCTGACCCTGAAGTTCATCTGCACCACCGGCAAGCTGCCCGTGCCCTGGCCCACCCTC
GTGACCACCTTCGGCTACGGCCTGATGTGCTTCGCCCGCTACCCCGACCACATGAAGCAGCACGACTTCT
TCAAGTCCACCATGCCCGAAGGCTACGTCCAGGAGCGCACCATCTTCTTCAAGGACGACGGCAACTACAA
GACCCGCGCCGAGGTGAAGTTCGAGGGCGACACCCTGGTGAACCGCATCGAGCTGAAGGGCATCGACTTC
AAGGAGGACGGCAACATCCTGGGGCACAAGCTGGAGTACAACTACAACAGCCACAACGTCTATATCATGG
CCGACAAGCAGAAGAACGGCATCAAGGTGAACTTCAAGATCCGCCACAACATCGAGGACGGCAGCGTGCA
GCTCGCCGACCACTACCAGCAGAACACCCCCATCGGCGACGGCCCCGTGCTGCTGCCCGACAACCACTAC
CTGAGCTACCAGTCCGCCCTGAGCAAAGACCCCAACGAGAAGCGCGATCACATGGTCCTGCTGGAGTTCG
TGACCGCCGCCGGGATCACTCTCGGCATGGACGAGCTGTACAAGGGGGGAATGGCTGCCATCCGGAAGAA
ACTGGTGATTGTTGGTGATGGAGCCTGTGGAAAGAACTGCTTGCTCATAGTCTTCAGCAAGGACCAGTTC
CCAGAGGTGTATGTGCCCACAGTGTTTGAGAACTATGTGGCAGATATCGAGGTGGATGGAAAGCAGGTAG
AGTTGGCTTTGTGGGACACAGCTGGGCAGGAAGATTATGATCGCCTGAGGCCCCTCTCCTACCCAGATAC
CGATGTTATACTGATGTGTTTTTCCATCGACAGCCCTGATAGTTTAGAAAACATCCCAGAAAAGTGGACC
CCAGAAGTCAAGCATTTCTGTCCCAACGTGCCCATCATCCTGGTTGGGAATAAGAAGGATCTTCGGAATG
ATGAGCACACAAGGCGGGAGCTAGCCAAGATGAAGCAGGAGCCGGTGAAACCTGAAGAAGGCAGAGATAT
GGCAAACAGGATTGGCGCTTTTGGGTACATGGAGTGTTCAGCAAAGACCAAAGATGGAGTGAGAGAGGTT
TTTGAAATGGCTACGAGAGCTGCTCTGCAAGCTAGACGTGGGAAGAAAAAATCTGGTTGCCTTGTCTTGT
GATAACTCGAGCACCACCATCACCATCACCATCACTAAGTGATTAACCTCAGGTGCAGGCTGCCTATCAG
AAGGTGGTGGCTGGTGTGGCCAATGCCCTGGCTCACAAATACCACTGAGATCGATCTTTTTCCCTCTGCC
AAAAATTATGGGGACATCATGAAGCCCCTTGAGCATCTGACTTCTGGCTAATAAAGGAAATTTATTTTCA
TTGCAATAGTGTGTTGGAATTTTTTGTGTCTCTCACTCGGAAGGACATATGGGAGGGCAAATCATTTAAA
ACATCAGAATGAGTATTTGGTTTAGAGTTTGGCAACATATGCCCATATGTAACTAGCATAACCCCTTGGG
GCCTCTAAACGGGTCTTGAGGGGTTTTTTGCTGAAAGCATGCGGAGGAAATTCTCCTTGAAGTTTCCCTG
GTGTTCAAAGTAAAGGAGTTTGCACCAGACGCACCTCTGTTCACTGGTCCGGCGTATTAAAACACGATAC
ATTGTTATTAGTACATTTATTAAGCGCTAGATTCTGTGCGTTGTTGATTTACAGACAATTGTTGTACGTA
TTTTAATAATTCATTAAATTTATAATCTTTAGGGTGGTATGTTAGAGCGAAAATCAAATGATTTTCAGCG
TCTTTATATCTGAATTTAAATATTAAATCCTCAATAGATTTGTAAAATAGGTTTCGATTAGTTTCAAACA
AGGGTTGTTTTTCCGAACCGATGGCTGGACTATCTAATGGATTTTCGCTCAACGCCACAAAACTTGCCAA
ATCTTGTAGCAGCAATCTAGCTTTGTCGATATTCGTTTGTGTTTTGTTTTGTAATAAAGGTTCGACGTCG
TTCAAAATATTATGCGCTTTTGTATTTCTTTCATCACTGTCGTTAGTGTACAATTGACTCGACGTAAACA
CGTTAAATAGAGCTTGGACATATTTAACATCGGGCGTGTTAGCTTTATTAGGCCGATTATCGTCGTCGTC
CCAACCCTCGTCGTTAGAAGTTGCTTCCGAAGACGATTTTGCCATAGCCACACGACGCCTATTAATTGTG
TCGGCTAACACGTCCGCGATCAAATTTGTAGTTGAGCTTTTTGGAATTGCGATCGCATAACTTCGTATAG
CATACATTATACGAAGTTATAAGCTCGGAACGCTGCGCTCGGTCGTTCGGCTGCGGCGAGCGGTATCAGC
TCACTCAAAGGCGGTAATACGGTTATCCACAGAATCAGGGGATAACGCAGGAAAGAACATGTGAGCAAAA
GGCCAGCAAAAGGCCAGGAACCGTAAAAAGGCCGCGTTGCTGGCGTTTTTCCATAGGCTCCGCCCCCTGA
CGAGCATCACAAAAATCGACGCTCAAGTCAGAGGTGGCGAAACCCGACAGGACTATAAAGATACCAGGCG
TTTCCCCCTGGAAGCTCCCTCGTGCGCTCTCCTGTTCCGACCCTGCCGCTTACCGGATACCTGTCCGCCT
TTCTCCCTTCGGGAAGCGTGGCGCTTTCTCATAGCTCACGCTGTAGGTATCTCAGTTCGGTGTAGGTCGT
TCGCTCCAAGCTGGGCTGTGTGCACGAACCCCCCGTTCAGCCCGACCGCTGCGCCTTATCCGGTAACTAT
CGTCTTGAGTCCAACCCGGTAAGACACGACTTATCGCCACTGGCAGCAGCCACTGGTAACAGGATTAGCA
GAGCGAGGTATGTAGGCGGTGCTACAGAGTTCTTGAAGTGGTGGCCTAACTACGGCTACACTAGAAGAAC
AGTATTTGGTATCTGCGCTCTGCTGAAGCCAGTTACCTTCGGAAAAAGAGTTGGTAGCTCTTGATCCGGC
AAACAAACCACCGCTGGTAGCGGTGGTTTTTTTGTTTGCAAGCAGCAGATTACGCGCAGAAAAAAAGGAT
CTCAAGAAGATCCTTTGTTACCAATGCTTAATCAGTGAGGCACCTATCTCAGCGATCTGTCTATTTCGTT
CATCCATAGTTGCCTGACTCCCCGTCGTGTAGATAACTACGATACGGGAGGGCTTACCATCTGGCCCCAG
TGCTGCAATGATACCGCGAGACCCACGCTCACCGGCTCCAGATTTATCAGCAATAAACCAGCCAGCCGGA
AGGGCCGAGCGCAGAAGTGGTCCTGCAACTTTATCCGCCTCCATCCAGTCTATTAATTGTTGCCGGGAAG
CTAGAGTAAGTAGTTCGCCAGTTAATAGTTTGCGCAACGTTGTTGCCATTGCTACAGGCATCGTGGTGTC
ACGCTCGTCGTTTGGTATGGCTTCATTCAGCTCCGGTTCCCAACGATCAAGGCGAGTTACATGATCCCCC
ATGTTGTGCAAAAAAGCGGTTAGCTCCTTCGGTCCTCCGATCGTTGTCAGAAGTAAGTTGGCCGCAGTGT
TATCACTCATGGTTATGGCAGCACTGCATAATTCTCTTACTGTCATGCCATCCGTAAGATGCTTTTCTGT
GACTGGTGAGTACTCAACCAAGTCATTCTGAGAATAGTGTATGCGGCGACCGAGTTGCTCTTGCCCGGCG
TCAATACGGGATAATACCGCGCCACATAGCAGAACTTTAAAAGTGCTCATCATTGGAAAACGTTCTTCGG
GGCGAAAACTCTCAAGGATCTTACCGCTGTTGAGATCCAGTTCGATGTAACCCACTCGTGCACCCAACTG
ATCTTCAGCATCTTTTACTTTCACCAGCGTTTCTGGGTGAGCAAAAACAGGAAGGCAAAATGCCGCAAAA
AAGGGAATAAGGGCGACACGGAAATGTTGAATACTCATACTCTTCCTTTTTCAATATTATTGAAGCATTT
ATCAGGGTTATTGTCTCATGTCCGCGCGTTTCCTGCATCTTTTAATCAAATCCCAAGATGTGTATAAACG
CGCCGGTATGTACAGGAAGAGGTTTATACTAAACTGTTACATTGCAAACGTGGTTTCGTGTGCCAAGTGT
GAAAACCGATGTTTAATCAAGGCTCTGACGCATTTCTACAACCACGACTCCAAGTGTGTGGGTGAAGTCA
TGCATCTTTTAATCAAATCCCAAGATGTGTATAAACCACCAAACTGCCAAAAAATGAAAACTGTCGACAA
GCTCTGTCCGTTTGCTGGCAACTGCAAGGGTCTCAATCCTATTTGTAATTATTGAATAATAAAACAATTA
TAAATGTCAAATTTGTTTTTTATTAACGATACAAACCAAACGCAACAAGAACATTTGTAGTATTATCTAT
AATTGAAAACGCGTAGTTATAATCGCTGAGGTAATATTTAAAATCATTTTCAAATGATTCACAGTTAATT
TGCGACAATATAATTTTATTTTCACATAAACTAGACGCCTTGTCGTCTTCTTCTTCGTATTCCTTCTCTT
TTTCATTTTTCTCTTCATAAAAATTAACATAGTTATTATCGTATCCATATATGTATCTATCGTATAGAGT
AAATTTTTTGTTGTCATAAATATATATGTCTTTTTTAATGGGGTGTATAGTACCGCTGCGCATAGTTTTT
CTGTAATTTACAACAGTGCTATTTTCTGGTAGTTCTTCGGAGTGTGTTGCTTTAATTATTAAATTTATAT
AATCAATGAATTTGGGATCGTCGGTTTTGTACAATATGTTGCCGGCATAGTACGCAGCTTCTTCTAGTTC
AATTACACCATTTTTTAGCAGCACCGGATTAACATAACTTTCCAAAATGTTGTACGAACCGTTAAACAAA
AACAGTTCACCTCCCTTTTCTATACTATTGTCTGCGAGCAGTTGTTTGTTGTTAAAAATAACAGCCATTG
TAATGAGACGCACAAACTAATATCACAAACTGGAAATGTCTATCAATATATAGTTGCTGATGGCCGGCCT
ATTAATAGTAATCAATTACGGGGTCATTAGTTCATAGCCCATATATGGAGTTCCGCGTTACATAACTTAC
GGTAAATGGCCCGCCTGGCTGACCGCCCAACGACCCCCGCCCATTGACGTCAATAATGACGTATGTTCCC
ATAGTAACGCCAATAGGGACTTTCCATTGACGTCAATGGGTGGAGTATTTACGGTAAACTGCCCACTTGG
CAGTACATCAAGTGTATCATATGCCAAGTCCGCCCCCTATTGACGTCAATGACGGTAAATGGCCCGCCTG
GCATTATGCCCAGTACATGACCTTACGGGACTTTCCTACTTGGCAGTACATCTACGTATTAGTCATCGCT
ATTACCATGCTGATGCGGTTTTGGCAGTACACCAATGGGCGTGGATAGCGGTTTGACTCACGGGGATTTC
CAAGTCTCCACCCCATTGACGTCAATGGGAGTTTGTTTTGGCACCAAAATCAACGGGACTTTCCAAAATG
TCGTAATAACCCCGCCCCGTTGACGCAAATGGGCGGTAGGCGTGTACGGTGGGAGGTCTATATAAGCAGA
CGTCGTTTAGTGAACCGTCAGATCACTAGATGCTTTATTGCGGTAGTTTATCACAGTTAAATTGCTAACG
CCAGTCTCGAACTTAACGTGCAGAAGTTGGTCGTGAGGCACTGGGCAGGTAAGTATCGGGCCCTTTGTGC
GGGGGGAGCGGCTCGGGGCTGTCCGCGGGGGGACGGCTGCCTTCGGGGGGGACGGGGCAGGGCGGGGTTC
GGCTTCTGGCGTGTGACCGGCGGCTCTAGAGCCTCTGCTAACCATGTTCATGCCTTCTTCTTTTTCCTAC
AGCTCCTGGGCAACGTGCTGGTTATTGTGCTGTCTCATCATTTTGGCAAAGAATTGGATCGGACCGAAAT
TAATACGACTCACTATAGGGGAATTGTGAGCGGATAACAATTCCCCGGAGTTAATCCGGGACCTTTAATT
CAACCCAACACAATATATTATAGTTAAATAAGAATTATTATCAAATCATTTGTATATTAATTAAAATACT
ATACTGTAAATTACATTTTATTTACAATCAAAGGAGATATACC
