>Addgene plasmid #12152 | pTriEx-RhoA FLARE.sc Biosensor T19N | addgene partial sequence | sequence record 62498 | hRhoA-R 5'-gctcatcattccgaagatcc-3'
GGATGATGGGCACGTTGGGACAGAAATGCTTGACTTCTGGGGTCCACTTTTCTGGGATGTTTTCTAAACT
ATCAGGGCTGTCGATGGAAAAACACATCAGTATAACATCGGTATCTGGGTAGGAGAGGGGCCTCAGGCGA
TCATAATCTTCCTGCCCAGCTGTGTCCCACAAAGCCAACTCTACCTGCTTTCCATCCACCTCGATATCTG
CCACATAGTTCTCAAACACTGTGGGCACATACACCTCTGGGAACTGGTCCTTGCTGAAGACTATGAGCAA
GCAGTTCTTTCCACAGGCTCCATCACCAACAATCACCAGTTTCTTCCGGATGGCAGCCATTCCCCCCTTG
TACAGCTCGTCCATGCCGAGAGTGATCCCGGCGGCGGTCACGAACTCCAGCAGGACCATGTGATCGCGCT
TCTCGTTGGGGTCTTTGCTCAGGGCGGACTGGTAGCTCAGGTAGTGGTTGTCGGGCAGCAGCACGGGGCC
GTCGCCGATGGGGGTGTTCTGCTGGTAGTGGTCGGCGAGCTGCACGCTGCCGTCCTCGATGTTGTGGCGG
ATCTTGAAGTTCACCTTGATGCCGTTCTTCTGCTTGTCGGCCATGATATAGACGTTGTGGCTGTTGTAGT
TGTACTCCAGCTTGTGCCCCAGGATGTTGCCGTCCTCCTTGAAGTCGATGCCCTTCAGCTCGATGCGGTT
CACCAGGGTGTCGCCCTCGAACTTCACCTCGGCGCGGGTCTTGTAGTTGCCGTCGTCCTTGAAGAAGATG
GTGCGCTCCTGGACGTAGCCTTCGGGCATGGTGGACTTGAAGAAGTCGTGCTGCTTCATGTGGTCGGGGT
AGCGGGCGAAGCACATCAGGCCGTAGCCGAAGGTGGTCACGAGGGTGGGCCAGGGCACGGGCAGCTTGC
