>Addgene plasmid #12152 | pTriEx-RhoA FLARE.sc Biosensor T19N | addgene partial sequence | sequence record 62501 | T7 5'-TAATACGACTCACTATAGGG-3'
ATTCCCCGGAGTTAATCCGGGACCTTTAATTCAACCCAACACAATATATTATAGTTAAATAAGAATTATT
ATCAAATCATTTGTATATTAATTAAAATACTATACTGTAAATTACATTTTATTTACAATCAAAGGAGATA
TACCATGGCACACCATCACCACCATCACGGTAGTGGCATCCTGGAGGACCTCAATATGCTCTACATCCGG
CAGATGGCACTCAGCCTGGAGGACACAGAGCTGCAGAGGAAACTAGATCATGAGATCCGGATGAGGGATG
GGGCCTGCAAGCTGCTGGCAGCCTGCTCCCAGCGAGAGCAGGCTCTGGAAGCCACCAAGAGCCTGCTGGT
GTGCAACAGCCGTATTCTCAGCTACATGGGTGAGCTGCAGCGGCGAAAGGAGGCCCAGGTGCTGGAGAAG
ACAGGCGGGGGAATGGTGAGCAAGGGCGAGGAGCTGTTCACCGGGGTGGTGCCCATCCTGGTCGAGCTGG
ACGGCGACGTAAACGGCCACAGGTTCAGCGTGTCCGGCGAGGGCGAGGGCGATGCCACCTACGGCAAGCT
GACCCTGAAGTTCATCTGCACCACCGGCAAGCTGCCCGTGCCCTGGCCCACCCTCGTGACCACCCTGACC
TGGGGCGTGCAGTGCTTCAGCCGCTACCCCGACCACATGAAGCAGCACGACTTCTTCAAGTCCGCCATGC
CCGAAGGCTACGTCCAGGAGCGTACCATCTTCTTCAAGGACGACGGCAACTACAAGACCCGCGCCGAGGT
GAAGTTCGAGGGCGACACCCTGGTGAACCGCATCGAGCTGAAGGGCATCGACTTCAAGGAGGACGGCAAC
ATCCTGGGGCACAAGCTGGAGTACAACTACATCAGCCACAACGTCTATATCACCGCCGACAAGCAGAAGA
ACGGCATCAAGGCCCACTTCAAGATCCGCCACA
